Addgene plasmid #147649: pnEA-NvG-HsNot8_13-240_U
Purpose: Bacterial Expression of HsNot8_13-240
Depositing lab: Elisa Izaurralde. Depositing organization: Max Planck Institute for Developmental Biology. Publication: The SMG5-SMG7 heterodimer directly recruits the CCR4-NOT deadenylase complex to mRNAs containing nonsense codons via interaction with POP2. Loh B, Jonas S, Izaurralde E. Genes Dev. 2013 Oct 1;27(19):2125-38. doi: 10.1101/gad.226951.113. PubMed 24115769.
Backbone
  Vector backbone: Unknown
  Vector type: Bacterial Expression
Growth in bacteria
  Bacterial resistance: Ampicillin, 100 μg/mL
  Growth temperature: 37°C
  Growth strain: DH5alpha
  Copy number: Low Copy
Gene/Insert
  Gene/Insert name: HsNot8_13-240 (alt names: CAF1; CALIF, hCAF1, POP2, CNOT8)
  Species: H. sapiens (human)
  Entrez Gene: CNOT8 (a.k.a. CAF1, CALIF, Caf1b, POP2, hCAF1)
  Cloning method: Unknown
Terms and licenses: Academic/Nonprofit Terms; Industry Terms: Not Available to Industry
Depositor comments: sequence based on NCBI:NM_004779.4 Plasmids from this collection were made available to the research community and donated after the lab closed. Please note that the sequence provided by the depositing laboratory may be theoretical/predicted or based on Sanger sequencing results. There may be discrepancies between sequencing results obtained by Addgene and the depositor sequence. If an Addgene verified sequence is not available, please contact before placing your order to request that our lab fully sequence the plasmid.
How to cite: pnEA-NvG-HsNot8_13-240_U was a gift from Elisa Izaurralde (Addgene plasmid # 147649 ; http://n2t.net/addgene:147649 ; RRID:Addgene_147649)
