[The description below was written by a language model from this plasmid's Addgene catalogue record and pLannotate feature annotations shown in this document.]
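Description:
pnEA-NvG-HsNot8_13-240_U is a 7,058 nt bacterial expression plasmid for producing a fragment of human CNOT8 (also called POP2, CAF1 or CALIF) in E. coli. The catalogue lists the backbone as unknown, but the annotated features show a pET-like, pBR322-derived architecture. It has a ColE1/pMB1-type origin together with the bom region and the rop gene, which is consistent with the recorded low copy number, and a β-lactamase gene with its own promoter for ampicillin selection. Several interrupted pieces of the tetracycline resistance gene and its promoter flank the expression region. These appear to be non-functional remnants of the parental vector.

The expression cassette is driven by a T7 promoter followed by a lac operator and the phage T7 gene 10 ribosome binding site. A plasmid-borne lacI gene supplies repressor, so transcription requires a host that provides T7 RNA polymerase and can be induced with IPTG. The reading frame begins with Schistosoma japonicum glutathione S-transferase. After a short linker, whose content is not annotated, comes the CNOT8 segment, which the construct name gives as residues 13–240 and the depositor bases on the human reference mRNA. This arrangement gives an N-terminally GST-tagged protein suited to glutathione affinity purification or pull-down assays. A short fragment matching a T7 gene 10B–derived solubility tag is annotated between the insert and the T7 terminator, but the record does not show whether it is translated.

CNOT8 is a catalytic 3'–5' poly(A) exoribonuclease subunit of the CCR4-NOT deadenylase complex. The associated work concerns recruitment of that complex to nonsense-codon-containing mRNAs by SMG5–SMG7 through POP2, so the plasmid was probably used for recombinant protein interaction studies.
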