Features (pLannotate 1.2.2; 20 found; start..end, strand, type, name):
    104..208     +  promoter       AmpR promoter: bla
    209..1069    +  CDS            AmpR: β-lactamase; bla; confers resistance to ampicillin, carbenicillin, and related antibiotics
   1240..1828    +  rep_origin     ori: high-copy-number ColE1/pMB1/pBR322/pUC origin of replication
   2014..2153    -  misc_feature   bom: basis of mobility region from pBR322
   2255..2446    -  CDS            rop: Rop protein, which maintains plasmids at low copy number; rop
   2463..2843    +  CDS            YPB1_ECOLX: Protein predicted: Swiss-Prot protein existence level 4. From Escherichia coli.
   3085..3709    -  CDS            TcR (fragment): tetracycline efflux protein; tet; confers resistance to tetracycline
   3724..3745    -  protein_bind   CAP binding site: CAP binding activates transcription in the presence of cAMP. E. coli catabolite activator protein
   3758..4839    -  CDS            lacI: lac repressor; lacI; The lac repressor binds to the lac operator to inhibit transcription in E. coli. This inhibition can be relieved by adding lactose or isopropyl-β-D-thiogalactopyranoside (IPTG).
   4840..4917    -  promoter       lacI promoter: lacI
   4925..5204    -  CDS            TcR (fragment): tetracycline efflux protein; tet; confers resistance to tetracycline
   5226..5244    +  promoter       T7 promoter: promoter for bacteriophage T7 RNA polymerase
   5245..5269    +  protein_bind   lac operator: The lac repressor binds to the lac operator to inhibit transcription in E. coli. This inhibition can be relieved by adding lactose or isopropyl-β-D-thiogalactopyranoside (IPTG). lac repressor encoded by lacI
   5284..5306    +  RBS            RBS: efficient ribosome binding site from bacteriophage T7 gene 10 (Olins and Rangwala, 1989)
   5317..5967    +  CDS            GST: glutathione S-transferase from Schistosoma japonicum
   6021..6704    +  CDS            CNOT8 (fragment): CNOT8_HUMAN - Also known as CALIF, POP2. Experimental evidence at protein level: Swiss-Prot protein existence level 1. Has 3'-5' poly(A) exoribonuclease activity for synthetic poly(A) RNA substrate. Its function seems to be partially redundant with that of CNOT7. Catalytic component of the CCR4-NOT complex which is linked to various cellular processes including bulk mRNA degradation, miRNA-mediated repression, translational repression during translational initiation and general transcription regulation. During miRNA-mediated repression the complex seems also to act as translational repressor d
   6742..6791    +  CDS            SET1 (fragment): solubility-enhancement tag derived from T7 phage gene 10B
   6799..6846    +  terminator     T7 terminator: transcription terminator for bacteriophage T7 RNA polymerase
   6869..6973    -  CDS            TcR (fragment): tetracycline efflux protein; tet; confers resistance to tetracycline
   7021..7049    -  promoter       tet promoter: E. coli promoter for tetracycline efflux protein gene
>Addgene plasmid #147649 | pnEA-NvG-HsNot8_13-240_U | addgene full sequence | sequence record 357292 | Addgene NGS Result
TTCTTGAAGACGAAAGGGCCTCGTGATACGCCTATTTTTATAGGTTAATGTCATGATAATAATGGTTTCT
TAGACGTCAGGTGGCACTTTTCGGGGAAATGTGCGCGGAACCCCTATTTGTTTATTTTTCTAAATACATT
CAAATATGTATCCGCTCATGAGACAATAACCCTGATAAATGCTTCAATAATATTGAAAAAGGAAGAGTAT
GAGTATTCAACATTTCCGTGTCGCCCTTATTCCCTTTTTTGCGGCATTTTGCCTTCCTGTTTTTGCTCAC
CCAGAAACGCTGGTGAAAGTAAAAGATGCTGAAGATCAGTTGGGTGCACGAGTGGGTTACATCGAACTGG
ATCTCAACAGCGGTAAGATCCTTGAGAGTTTTCGCCCCGAAGAACGTTTTCCAATGATGAGCACTTTTAA
AGTTCTGCTATGTGGCGCGGTATTATCCCGTGTTGACGCCGGGCAAGAGCAACTCGGTCGCCGCATACAC
TATTCTCAGAATGACTTGGTTGAGTACTCACCAGTCACAGAAAAGCATCTTACGGATGGCATGACAGTAA
GAGAATTATGCAGTGCTGCCATAACCATGAGTGATAACACTGCGGCCAACTTACTTCTGACAACGATCGG
AGGACCGAAGGAGCTAACCGCTTTTTTGCACAACATGGGGGATCATGTAACTCGCCTTGATCGTTGGGAA
CCGGAGCTGAATGAAGCCATACCAAACGACGAGCGTGACACCACGATGCCTGCAGCAATGGCAACAACGT
TGCGCAAACTATTAACTGGCGAACTACTTACTCTAGCTTCCCGGCAACAATTAATAGACTGGATGGAGGC
GGATAAAGTTGCAGGACCACTTCTGCGCTCGGCCCTTCCGGCTGGCTGGTTTATTGCTGATAAATCTGGA
GCCGGTGAGCGTGGGTCTCGCGGTATCATTGCAGCACTGGGGCCAGATGGTAAGCCCTCCCGTATCGTAG
TTATCTACACGACGGGGAGTCAGGCAACTATGGATGAACGAAATAGACAGATCGCTGAGATAGGTGCCTC
ACTGATTAAGCATTGGTAACTGTCAGACCAAGTTTACTCATATATACTTTAGATTGATTTAAAACTTCAT
TTTTAATTTAAAAGGATCTAGGTGAAGATCCTTTTTGATAATCTCATGACCAAAATCCCTTAACGTGAGT
TTTCGTTCCACTGAGCGTCAGACCCCGTAGAAAAGATCAAAGGATCTTCTTGAGATCCTTTTTTTCTGCG
CGTAATCTGCTGCTTGCAAACAAAAAAACCACCGCTACCAGCGGTGGTTTGTTTGCCGGATCAAGAGCTA
CCAACTCTTTTTCCGAAGGTAACTGGCTTCAGCAGAGCGCAGATACCAAATACTGTCCTTCTAGTGTAGC
CGTAGTTAGGCCACCACTTCAAGAACTCTGTAGCACCGCCTACATACCTCGCTCTGCTAATCCTGTTACC
AGTGGCTGCTGCCAGTGGCGATAAGTCGTGTCTTACCGGGTTGGACTCAAGACGATAGTTACCGGATAAG
GCGCAGCGGTCGGGCTGAACGGGGGGTTCGTGCACACAGCCCAGCTTGGAGCGAACGACCTACACCGAAC
TGAGATACCTACAGCGTGAGCTATGAGAAAGCGCCACGCTTCCCGAAGGGAGAAAGGCGGACAGGTATCC
GGTAAGCGGCAGGGTCGGAACAGGAGAGCGCACGAGGGAGCTTCCAGGGGGAAACGCCTGGTATCTTTAT
AGTCCTGTCGGGTTTCGCCACCTCTGACTTGAGCGTCGATTTTTGTGATGCTCGTCAGGGGGGCGGAGCC
TATGGAAAAACGCCAGCAACGCGGCCTTTTTACGGTTCCTGGCCTTTTGCTGGCCTTTTGCTCACATGTT
CTTTCCTGCGTTATCCCCTGATTCTGTGGATAACCGTATTACCGCCTTTGAGTGAGCTGATACCGCTCGC
CGCAGCCGAACGACCGAGCGCAGCGAGTCAGTGAGCGAGGAAGCGGAAGAGCGCCTGATGCGGTATTTTC
TCCTTACGCATCTGTGCGGTATTTCACACCGCAATGGTGCACTCTCAGTACAATCTGCTCTGATGCCGCA
TAGTTAAGCCAGTATACACTCCGCTATCGCTACGTGACTGGGTCATGGCTGCGCCCCGACACCCGCCAAC
ACCCGCTGACGCGCCCTGACGGGCTTGTCTGCTCCCGGCATCCGCTTACAGACAAGCTGTGACCGTCTCC
GGGAGCTGCATGTGTCAGAGGTTTTCACCGTCATCACCGAAACGCGCGAGGCAGCTGCGGTAAAGCTCAT
CAGCGTGGTCGTGAAGCGATTCACAGATGTCTGCCTGTTCATCCGCGTCCAGCTCGTTGAGTTTCTCCAG
AAGCGTTAATGTCTGGCTTCTGATAAAGCGGGCCATGTTAAGGGCGGTTTTTTCCTGTTTGGTCACTGAT
GCCTCCGTGTAAGGGGGATTTCTGTTCATGGGGGTAATGATACCGATGAAACGAGAGAGGATGCTCACGA
TACGGGTTACTGATGATGAACATGCCCGGTTACTGGAACGTTGTGAGGGTAAACAACTGGCGGTATGGAT
GCGGCGGGACCAGAGAAAAATCACTCAGGGTCAATGCCAGCGCTTCGTTAATACAGATGTAGGTGTTCCA
CAGGGTAGCCAGCAGCATCCTGCGATGCAGATCCGGAACATAATGGTGCAGGGCGCTGACTTCCGCGTTT
CCAGACTTTACGAAACACGGAAACCGAAGACCATTCATGTTGTTGCTCAGGTCGCAGACGTTTTGCAGCA
GCAGTCGCTTCACGTTCGCTCGCGTATCGGTGATTCATTCTGCTAACCAGTAAGGCAACCCCGCCAGCCT
AGCCGGGTCCTCAACGACAGGAGCACGATCATGCGCACCCGTGGCCAGGACCCAACGCTGCCCGAGATGC
GCCGCGTGCGGCTGCTGGAGATGGCGGACGCGATGGATATGTTCTGCCAAGGGTTGGTTTGCGCATTCAC
AGTTCTCCGCAAGAATTGATTGGCTCCAATTCTTGGAGTGGTGAATCCGTTAGCGAGGTGCCGCCGGCTT
CCATTCAGGTCGAGGTGGCCCGGCTCCATGCACCGCGACGCAACGCGGGGAGGCAGACAAGGTATAGGGC
GGCGCCTACAATCCATGCCAACCCGTTCCATGTGCTCGCCGAGGCGGCATAAATCGCCGTGACGATCAGC
GGTCCAATGATCGAAGTTAGGCTGGTAAGAGCCGCGAGCGATCCTTGAAGCTGTCCCTGATGGTCGTCAT
CTACCTGCCTGGACAGCATGGCCTGCAACGCGGGCATCCCGATGCCGCCGGAAGCGAGAAGAATCATAAT
GGGGAAGGCCATCCAGCCTCGCGTCGCGAACGCCAGCAAGACGTAGCCCAGCGCGTCGGCCGCCATGCCG
GCGATAATGGCCTGCTTCTCGCCGAAACGTTTGGTGGCGGGACCAGTGACGAAGGCTTGAGCGAGGGCGT
GCAAGATTCCGAATACCGCAAGCGACAGGCCGATCATCGTCGCGCTCCAGCGAAAGCGGTCCTCGCCGAA
AATGACCCAGAGCGCTGCCGGCACCTGTCCTACGAGTTGCATGATAAAGAAGACAGTCATAAGTGCGGCG
ACGATAGTCATGCCCCGCGCCCACCGGAAGGAGCTGACTGGGTTGAAGGCTCTCAAGGGCATCGGTCGAG
ATCCCGGTGCCTAATGAGTGAGCTAACTTACATTAATTGCGTTGCGCTCACTGCCCGCTTTCCAGTCGGG
AAACTGTCGTGCCAGCTGCATTAATGAATCGGCCAACGCGCGGGGAGAGGCGGTTTGCGTATTGGGCGCC
AGGGTGGTTTTTCTTTTCACCAGTGAGACGGGCAACAGCTGATTGCCCTTCACCGCCTGGCCCTGAGAGA
GTTGCAGCAAGCGGTCCACGCTGGTTTGCCCCAGCAGGCGAAAATCCTGTTTGATGGTGGTTAACGGCGG
GATATAACATGAGCTGTCTTCGGTATCGTCGTATCCCACTACCGAGATATCCGCACCAACGCGCAGCCCG
GACTCGGTAATGGCGCGCATTGCGCCCAGCGCCATCTGATCGTTGGCAACCAGCATCGCAGTGGGAACGA
TGCCCTCATTCAGCATTTGCATGGTTTGTTGAAAACCGGACATGGCACTCCAGTCGCCTTCCCGTTCCGC
TATCGGCTGAATTTGATTGCGAGTGAGATATTTATGCCAGCCAGCCAGACGCAGACGCGCCGAGACAGAA
CTTAATGGGCCCGCTAACAGCGCGATTTGCTGGTGACCCAATGCGACCAGATGCTCCACGCCCAGTCGCG
TACCGTCTTCATGGGAGAAAATAATACTGTTGATGGGTGTCTGGTCAGAGACATCAAGAAATAACGCCGG
AACATTAGTGCAGGCAGCTTCCACAGCAATGGCATCCTGGTCATCCAGCGGATAGTTAATGATCAGCCCA
CTGACGCGTTGCGCGAGAAGATTGTGCACCGCCGCTTTACAGGCTTCGACGCCGCTTCGTTCTACCATCG
ACACCACCACGCTGGCACCCAGTTGATCGGCGCGAGATTTAATCGCCGCGACAATTTGCGACGGCGCGTG
CAGGGCCAGACTGGAGGTGGCAACGCCAATCAGCAACGACTGTTTGCCCGCCAGTTGTTGTGCCACGCGG
TTGGGAATGTAATTCAGCTCCGCCATCGCCGCTTCCACTTTTTCCCGCGTTTTCGCAGAAACGTGGCTGG
CCTGGTTCACCACGCGGGAAACGGTCTGATAAGAGACACCGGCATACTCTGCGACATCGTATAACGTTAC
TGGTTTCACATTCACCACCCTGAATTGACTCTCTTCCGGGCGCTATCATGCCATACCGCGAAAGGTTTTG
CGCCATTCGATGGTGTCCGGGATCTCGACGCTCTCCCTTATGCGACTCCTGCATTAGGAAGCAGCCCAGT
AGTAGGTTGAGGCCGTTGAGCACCGCCGCCGCAAGGAATGGTGCATGCAAGGAGATGGCGCCCAACAGTC
CCCCGGCCACGGGGCCTGCCACCATACCCACGCCGAAACAAGCGCTCATGAGCCCGAAGTGGCGAGCCCG
ATCTTCCCCATCGGTGATGTCGGCGATATAGGCGCCAGCAACCGCACCTGTGGCGCCGGTGATGCCGGCC
ACGATGCGTCCGGCGTAGAGGATCGAGATCTCGATCCCGCGAAATTAATACGACTCACTATAGGGGAATT
GTGAGCGGATAACAATTCCCCACTAGTAATAATTTTGTTTAACTTTAAGAAGGAGATATACCATGGCCCC
TATACTAGGTTATTGGAAAATTAAGGGCCTTGTGCAACCCACTCGACTTCTTTTGGAATATCTTGAAGAA
AAATATGAAGAGCATTTGTATGAGCGCGATGAAGGTGATAAATGGCGAAACAAAAAGTTTGAATTGGGTT
TGGAGTTTCCCAATCTTCCTTATTATATTGATGGTGATGTTAAATTAACACAGTCTATGGCCATCATACG
TTATATAGCTGACAAGCACAACATGTTGGGTGGTTGTCCAAAAGAGCGTGCAGAGATTTCAATGCTTGAA
GGAGCGGTTTTGGATATTAGATACGGTGTTTCGAGAATTGCATATAGTAAAGACTTTGAAACTCTCAAAG
TTGATTTTCTTAGCAAGCTACCTGAAATGCTGAAAATGTTCGAAGATCGTTTATGTCATAAAACATATTT
AAATGGTGATCATGTAACCCATCCTGACTTCATGTTGTATGACGCTCTTGATGTTGTTTTATACATGGAC
CCAATGTGCCTGGATGCGTTCCCAAAATTAGTTTGTTTTAAAAAACGTATTGAAGCTATCCCACAAATTG
ATAAGTACTTGAAATCCAGCAAGTATATAGCATGGCCTTTGCAGGGCTGGCAAGCCACGTTTGGTGGTGG
CGACCATCCGCCAAAATCGGATGGTACCGGCAGCGGCGAAAACCTTTACTTCCAGGGCCATATGCTCGAG
TGTGAAGTGTGGGCCAGTAATCTAGAAGAAGAGATGAGGAAGATCCGAGAAATCGTGCTCAGTTACAGTT
ATATTGCCATGGACACAGAATTTCCAGGTGTTGTGGTGCGACCAATTGGTGAATTTCGTAGTTCCATAGA
TTACCAATATCAGCTTCTGCGGTGCAATGTTGACCTTTTAAAAATTATCCAGCTGGGCCTTACATTCACA
AATGAGAAGGGAGAGTATCCTTCTGGAATCAATACTTGGCAGTTCAATTTCAAATTTAACCTTACAGAGG
ACATGTACTCCCAGGATTCCATAGATCTCCTTGCTAACTCAGGACTACAGTTTCAGAAGCATGAAGAGGA
AGGGATTGACACACTGCACTTTGCAGAGCTGCTTATGACATCAGGAGTGGTTCTCTGTGACAATGTCAAA
TGGCTTTCATTTCATAGTGGCTATGATTTTGGCTATATGGTAAAGTTGCTTACAGATTCTCGTTTGCCAG
AAGAGGAACATGAATTCTTTCATATTCTGAACCTTTTCTTCCCATCCATTTATGATGTGAAATACCTGAT
GAAGAGCTGCAAAAATCTTAAGGGAGGTCTTCAGGAAGTTGCTGATCAGTTGGATTTGCAGAGGATTGGA
AGGCAGCACCAGGCAGGCTCAGACTCACTGCTGACAGGAATGGCTTTCTTTAGGGGATCCTAATAGTCTA
GAGCTAGCCCTAGGAGATCCGGCTGCTAACAAAGCCCGAAAGGAAGCTGAGTTGGCTGCTGCCACCGCTG
AGCAATAACTAGCATAACCCCTTGGGGCCTCTAAACGGGTCTTGAGGGGTTTTTTGCTGAAAGGAGGAAC
TATATCCGGATATCCCGCAAGAGGCCCGGCAGTACCGGCATAACCAAGCCTATGCCTACAGCATCCAGGG
TGACGGTGCCGAGGATGACGATGAGCGCATTGTTAGATTTCATACACGGTGCCTGACTGCGTTAGCAATT
TAACTGTGATAAACTACCGCATTAAAGCTTATCGATGATAAGCTGTCAAACATGAGAA
